Addgene plasmid #233318: DEXsynth:3xhA-ccdb + RUBY
Purpose: GATEWAY compatible vector with a dexamethasone (DEX)-inducible promoter driving in frame epitope fusion of 3xHA tag paired with ccdb selection toxin and RUBY marker
Depositing lab: Thomas Baum. Depositing organization: Iowa State University.
Backbone
  Vector backbone: pICH75322
  Vector type: Gateway destination
Growth in bacteria
  Bacterial resistance: Chloramphenicol and Tetracycline, 25 & 10 μg/mL
  Growth temperature: 37°C
  Growth strain: ccdB Survival
  Copy number: High Copy
Gene/Insert
  Gene/Insert name: DEXsynth:3xhA-ccdb + RUBY
  Species: Other
  Tag / fusion protein: 3xHA (N terminal on insert)
  Cloning method: Gateway Cloning
Terms and licenses: Academic/Nonprofit Terms; Industry Terms: Not Available to Industry
Depositor comments: This plasmid contains the Gateway technology from Invitrogen; Invitrogen requires purchasing of Gateway Clonase for carrying out the Gateway recombinational cloning reaction http://www.invitrogen.comPlease note that the full plasmid sequence is provided as a reference only, and may not match the exact sequence of the plasmid.
How to cite: DEXsynth:3xhA-ccdb + RUBY was a gift from Thomas Baum (Addgene plasmid # 233318 ; http://n2t.net/addgene:233318 ; RRID:Addgene_233318)
