[The description below was written by a language model from this plasmid's Addgene catalogue record and pLannotate feature annotations shown in this document.]
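Description:
DEXsynth:3xhA-ccdb + RUBY is a roughly 15.5 kb Gateway destination vector built on the pICH75322 backbone and organised as a plant binary plasmid. Nopaline-type left and right T-DNA border repeats flank the payload, indicating Agrobacterium-mediated delivery into plants. The backbone carries a high-copy ColE1/pUC-type origin for E. coli and the pVS1 origin with its RepA and StaA genes, which allow replication and stable maintenance in Agrobacterium. Selection is by tetracycline (backbone TcR gene) and chloramphenicol (CmR inside the Gateway cassette). Because the cassette also encodes the CcdB gyrase toxin, the empty vector must be propagated in a ccdB-tolerant strain.

Within the T-DNA, the inducible system follows the GVG design. A chimeric transcription factor combines the GAL4 DNA-binding domain, the VP16 activation domain and the hormone-binding portion of the rat glucocorticoid receptor, and its coding sequence ends in a pea rbcS-E9 terminator. The promoter driving this factor is not annotated. Dexamethasone activates the factor, which then binds six GAL4 UAS repeats placed upstream of a minimal CaMV 35S promoter. This synthetic promoter drives a 3xHA tag followed by the attR1–CmR–ccdB–attR2 cassette and another E9 terminator. An LR reaction replaces the cassette with a gene of interest, giving an N-terminally HA-tagged, DEX-inducible fusion, while ccdB counter-selects unrecombined plasmids.

Downstream lies the RUBY reporter, apparently driven by a cassava vein mosaic virus-derived sequence and ending in a NOS terminator. The annotation identifies the beet betalain enzymes CYP76AD1 and DODA1. The remaining stretch before the terminator is unannotated, though RUBY normally also includes a glucosyltransferase. RUBY produces red pigment that marks transformed tissue visually.
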