Features (pLannotate 1.2.2; 37 found; start..end, strand, type, name):
    555..713     +  CDS            ccdA (fragment): CCDA_ECO57 - Also known as H, letA. Experimental evidence at protein level: Swiss-Prot protein existence level 1. Antitoxin component of a type II toxin-antitoxin (TA) system which inhibits the post-segregational killing (PSK) of plasmid-free cells, also referred to as a plasmid addiction system. Binds to and blocks the activity of CcdB; will also remove bound CcdB protein from the CcdB-GyrA complex by forming a CcdA-CcdB complex, a process termed rejuvenation. Functions as a transcriptional corepressor for the ccdAB operon, repression also requires CcdB (By similarity). From Escherichia coli
    718..1020    +  CDS            ccdB: CCDB_ECOLI - Also known as G, letB, letD. Experimental evidence at protein level: Swiss-Prot protein existence level 1. Toxic component of a type II toxin-antitoxin (TA) system, functioning in plasmid maintainence. Responsible for the post- segregational killing (PSK) of plasmid-free cells, also referred to as a plasmid addiction system. Half-life of over 2 hours. Cell killing by CcdB is accompanied by filamentation, defects in chromosome and plasmid segregation, defects in cell division, formation of anucleate cells, decreased DNA synthesis and plasmid loss. Interferes with the activity of DN
   1064..1188    -  protein_bind   attR2: mutant version of attR; recombination site for the Gateway® LR reaction LR Clonase™
   1199..1453    +  terminator     E9 terminator (fragment): terminator and polyadenylation signal from the pea rbcS-E9 gene
   1448..1747    +  CDS            IBMP_CSVMV (fragment): Protein inferred from homology: Swiss-Prot protein existence level 3. Enhances the translation of downstream ORFs on polycistronic mRNAs derived from cassava vein mosaic virus. From Cassava vein mosaic virus (CsVMV).
   1985..3475    +  CDS            CYP76AD1: C76AD_BETVU - Also known as Bv2g029890_ucyh From Beta vulgaris (Sugar beet).
   3542..4366    +  CDS            DODA1: DOD1W_BETVU - Experimental evidence at transcript level: Swiss-Prot protein existence level 2. Opens the cyclic ring of dihydroxy-phenylalanine (DOPA) between carbons 4 and 5, thus producing an unstable seco-DOPA that rearranges nonenzymatically to betalamic acid. From Beta vulgaris (Sugar beet).
   5950..6202    +  terminator     NOS terminator: nopaline synthase terminator and poly(A) signal
   6257..6281    +  misc_feature   RB T-DNA repeat: right border repeat from nopaline C58 T-DNA
   6404..6992    -  rep_origin     ori: high-copy-number ColE1/pMB1/pBR322/pUC origin of replication
   7163..7191    -  CDS            KanR (fragment): aminoglycoside phosphotransferase; aphA-3; confers resistance to kanamycin
   7384..8574    -  CDS            TcR: tetracycline efflux protein; tet; confers resistance to tetracycline
   8622..8650    -  promoter       tet promoter: E. coli promoter for tetracycline efflux protein gene
   8677..8737    -  rep_origin     oriV (fragment): incP origin of replication
   8943..9137    -  rep_origin     pVS1 oriV: origin of replication for the Pseudomonas plasmid pVS1 (Heeb et al., 2000)
   9203..10276   -  CDS            pVS1 RepA: replication protein from the Pseudomonas plasmid pVS1 (Heeb et al., 2000)
  10705..11334   -  CDS            pVS1 StaA: stability protein from the Pseudomonas plasmid pVS1 (Heeb et al., 2000)
  11598..11622   +  misc_feature   LB T-DNA repeat: left border repeat from nopaline C58 T-DNA
  12646..12863   +  CDS            GAL4 DNA binding domain (fragment): DNA binding domain of the GAL4 transcriptional activator; Saccharomyces cerevisiae GAL4 (truncated)
  12874..13107   +  CDS            VP16 AD: transcriptional activation domain of herpes simplex virus protein VP16 (Triezenberg et al., 1988; Cousens et al., 1989); UL48
  13114..13944   +  CDS            Nr3c1 (fragment): GCR_RAT - Also known as Grl. Experimental evidence at protein level: Swiss-Prot protein existence level 1. [Isoform A]: Has transcriptional activation and repression activity. Mediates glucocorticoid-induced apoptosis. Promotes accurate chromosome segregation during mitosis. May act as a tumor suppressor. May play a negative role in adipogenesis through the regulation of lipolytic and antilipogenic gene expression. From Rattus norvegicus (Rat).
  13974..14270   +  terminator     E9 terminator (fragment): terminator and polyadenylation signal from the pea rbcS-E9 gene
  14399..14457   +  terminator     E9 terminator (fragment): terminator and polyadenylation signal from the pea rbcS-E9 gene
  14532..14550   -  misc_feature   MCS (fragment): pUC18/19 multiple cloning site
  14550..14567   +  protein_bind   UAS (fragment): upstream activating sequence mediating Gal4-dependent induction Gal4
  14568..14585   +  protein_bind   UAS (fragment): upstream activating sequence mediating Gal4-dependent induction Gal4
  14586..14604   +  protein_bind   UAS (fragment): upstream activating sequence mediating Gal4-dependent induction Gal4
  14617..14634   +  protein_bind   UAS (fragment): upstream activating sequence mediating Gal4-dependent induction Gal4
  14635..14652   +  protein_bind   UAS (fragment): upstream activating sequence mediating Gal4-dependent induction Gal4
  14653..14671   +  protein_bind   UAS (fragment): upstream activating sequence mediating Gal4-dependent induction Gal4
  14669..14694   +  misc_feature   MCS (fragment): pUC18/19 multiple cloning site
  14718..14764   +  promoter       minimal CaMV 35S promoter: minimal 35S promoter from cauliflower mosaic virus
  14832..14921   +  CDS            3xHA: three tandem HA epitope tags
  14943..15067   +  protein_bind   attR1: mutant version of attR; recombination site for the Gateway® LR reaction LR Clonase™
  15104..15134   +  promoter       lac UV5 promoter: E. coli lac promoter with an "up" mutation
  15158..15187   +  promoter       cat promoter (fragment): promoter of the E. coli cat gene encoding chloramphenicol acetyltransferase
  15188..376     +  CDS            CmR (across the origin): chloramphenicol acetyltransferase; cat; confers resistance to chloramphenicol
>Addgene plasmid #233318 | DEXsynth:3xhA-ccdb + RUBY | addgene full sequence | sequence record 464361 | Addgene NGS Result
CCATGAGCAAACTGAAACGTTTTCATCGCTCTGGAGTGAATACCACGACGATTTCCGGCAGTTTCTACAC
ATATATTCGCAAGATGTGGCGTGTTACGGTGAAAACCTGGCCTATTTCCCTAAAGGGTTTATTGAGAATA
TGTTTTTCGTCTCAGCCAATCCCTGGGTGAGTTTCACCAGTTTTGATTTAAACGTGGCCAATATGGACAA
CTTCTTCGCCCCCGTTTTCACCATGGGCAAATATTATACGCAAGGCGACAAGGTGCTGATGCCGCTGGCG
ATTCAGGTTCATCATGCCGTTTGTGATGGCTTCCATGTCGGCAGAATGCTTAATGAATTACAACAGTACT
GCGATGAGTGGCAGGGCGGGGCGTAAACGCGTGGATCCGGCTTACTAAAAGCCAGATAACAGTATGCGTA
TTTGCGCGCTGATTTTTGCGGTATAAGAATATATACTGATATGTATACCCGAAGTATGTCAAAAAGAGGT
ATGCTATGAAGCAGCGTATTACAGTGACAGTTGACAGCGACAGCTATCAGTTGCTCAAGGCATATATGAT
GTCAATATCTCCGGTCTGGTAAGCACAACCATGCAGAATGAAGCCCGTCGTCTGCGTGCCGAACGCTGGA
AAGCGGAAAATCAGGAAGGGATGGCTGAGGTCGCCCGGTTTATTGAAATGAACGGCTCTTTTGCTGACGA
GAACAGGGGCTGGTGAAATGCAGTTTAAGGTTTACACCTATAAAAGAGAGAGCCGTTATCGTCTGTTTGT
GGATGTACAGAGTGATATTATTGACACGCCCGGGCGACGGATGGTGATCCCCCTGGCCAGTGCACGTCTG
CTGTCAGATAAAGTCTCCCGTGAACTTTACCCGGTGGTGCATATCGGGGATGAAAGCTGGCGCATGATGA
CCACCGATATGGCCAGTGTGCCGGTCTCCGTTATCGGGGAAGAAGTGGCTGATCTCAGCCACCGCGAAAA
TGACATCAAAAACGCCATTAACCTGATGTTCTGGGGAATATAAATGTCAGGCTCCCTTATACACAGCCAG
TCTGCAGGTCGACCATAGTGACTGGATATGTTGTGTTTTACAGTATTATGTAGTCTGTTTTTTATGCAAA
ATCTAATTTAATATATTGATATTTATATCATTTTACGTTTCTCGTTCAGCTTTCTTGTACAAAGTGGTCC
TAGGTTCGGTTCGAGTATTATGGCATTGGGAAAACTGTTTTTCTTGTACCATTTGTTGTGCTTGTAATTT
ACTGTGTTTTTTATTCGGTTTTCGCTATCGAACTGTGAAATGGAAATGGATGGAGAAGAGTTAATGAATG
ATATGGTCCTTTTGTTCATTCTCAAATTAATATTATTTGTTTTTTCTCTTATTTGTTGTGTGTTGAATTT
GAAATTATAAGAGATATGCAAACATTTTGTTTTGAGTAAAAATGTGTCAAATCAAGGTTCCAGAAGGTAA
TTATCCAAGATGTAGCATCAAGAATCCAATGTTTACGGGAAAAACTATGGAAGTATTATGTGAGCTCAGC
AAGAAGCAGATCAATATGCGGCACATATGCAACCTATGTTCAAAAATGAAGAATGTACAGATACAAGATC
CTATACTGCCAGAATACGAAGAAGAATACGTAGAAATTGAAAAAGAAGAACCAGGCGAAGAAAAGAATCT
TGAAGACGTAAGCACTGACGACAACAATGAAAAGAAGAAGATAAGGTCGGTGATTGTGAAAGAGACATAG
AGGACACATGTAAGGTGGAAAATGTAAGGGCGGAAAGTAACCTTATCACAAAGGAATCTTATCCCCCACT
ACTTATCCTTTTATATTTTTCCGTGTCATTTTTGCCCTTGAGTTTTCCTATATAAGGAACCAAGTTCGGC
ATTTGTGAAAACAAGAAAAAATTTGGTGTAAGCTATTTTCTTTGAAGTACTGAGGATACAACTTCAGAGA
AATTTGTAAGTTTGTGATCCGCAAATGGATCATGCGACCCTCGCCATGATCCTCGCGATCTGGTTCATCA
GCTTCCACTTCATCAAGCTGCTGTTCTCCCAGCAGACCACCAAGCTGCTTCCGCCAGGACCAAAGCCGCT
TCCGATCATCGGCAACATCCTTGAGGTGGGCAAGAAGCCGCATCGGTCCTTCGCCAACCTCGCCAAGATT
CACGGCCCACTCATTTCCCTCAGACTCGGCTCTGTGACCACCATCGTTGTGTCCTCTGCCGACGTGGCCA
AAGAGATGTTCCTCAAGAAGGATCACCCGCTCTCCAACCGCACGATCCCGAATAGTGTTACAGCCGGCGA
CCACCACAAGCTCACCATGTCTTGGCTCCCGGTGTCTCCGAAGTGGCGCAACTTCCGCAAGATTACCGCC
GTGCATCTGCTCTCCCCACAGAGACTCGATGCCTGCCAGACATTCAGGCACGCCAAGGTGCAGCAGCTCT
ACGAGTACGTTCAAGAGTGCGCCCAGAAAGGCCAGGCCGTGGATATTGGCAAGGCCGCCTTTACGACCAG
CCTCAACCTCCTCAGCAAGCTGTTCTTCAGCGTCGAGCTGGCGCACCACAAGTCCCATACCAGCCAAGAG
TTCAAAGAGCTGATCTGGAACATCATGGAAGATATAGGCAAGCCGAACTACGCCGACTACTTCCCGATTC
TCGGCTGCGTTGACCCATCTGGCATTAGAAGAAGGCTCGCCTGCTCCTTCGACAAGCTGATCGCCGTGTT
CCAGGGCATCATCTGCGAGAGACTCGCCCCAGATTCCTCCACCACAACTACCACCACCACCGACGACGTG
CTCGATGTGCTCCTCCAGCTGTTCAAGCAGAACGAGCTGACGATGGGCGAGATCAACCACCTCCTCGTGG
ACATCTTCGACGCCGGCACCGATACCACATCCTCCACATTCGAGTGGGTGATGACCGAGCTGATCCGCAA
TCCAGAGATGATGGAAAAGGCCCAAGAGGAAATCAAGCAGGTCCTCGGCAAGGACAAGCAGATCCAAGAG
TCCGACATCATCAACCTGCCGTACCTCCAGGCGATCATCAAAGAGACACTCCGCCTCCATCCGCCGACCG
TGTTCTTGCTCCCAAGAAAGGCCGACACCGATGTCGAGCTGTACGGCTACATCGTGCCGAAGGATGCCCA
GATCCTCGTGAACCTCTGGGCCATTGGCAGGGACCCAAACGCCTGGCAGAACGCCGATATTTTCAGCCCA
GAGCGCTTCATCGGCTGCGAGATCGATGTTAAGGGCCGCGATTTCGGCCTCCTTCCATTTGGCGCTGGCC
GCAGAATTTGCCCAGGCATGAATCTCGCCATCAGGATGCTCACCCTCATGCTCGCCACACTCCTCCAGTT
CTTCAACTGGAAGCTCGAAGGCGACATCTCCCCGAAGGACCTCGACATGGACGAGAAGTTCGGCATTGCG
CTCCAAAAGACCAAGCCGCTCAAGCTCATCCCGATTCCGCGCTACGGTAGCGGAGCTACCAATTTTAGCC
TCCTTAAGCAGGCAGGTGATGTAGAAGAGAACCCCGGGCCTATGAAGATGATGAACGGCGAGGACGCCAA
CGACCAGATGATCAAAGAGTCCTTCTTCATCACCCACGGCAACCCGATCCTCACCGTCGAGGATACACAT
CCGCTCAGGCCGTTCTTCGAGACATGGCGCGAGAAGATTTTCTCCAAGAAGCCGAAGGCCATCCTCATCA
TCTCCGGCCACTGGGAGACAGTGAAGCCAACCGTGAACGCCGTGCACATCAACGACACCATCCACGACTT
CGACGACTACCCAGCCGCCATGTACCAGTTCAAGTACCCAGCTCCAGGCGAGCCAGAGCTTGCGAGAAAG
GTGGAAGAGATCCTCAAGAAGTCCGGGTTCGAGACAGCCGAGACAGACCAAAAGAGGGGCCTTGATCACG
GCGCCTGGGTTCCACTCATGCTCATGTATCCAGAGGCGGACATCCCGGTGTGCCAGCTCTCAGTTCAGCC
ACATCTCGACGGCACCTACCACTACAATCTCGGCAGAGCCCTCGCGCCGCTCAAGAATGATGGCGTGCTC
ATTATTGGCTCCGGCAGCGCCACACATCCACTCGATGAGACACCGCACTACTTCGATGGTGTTGCCCCTT
GGGCCGCTGCCTTCGATTCTTGGCTTAGGAAGGCCCTCATCAACGGCCGCTTCGAGGAAGTGAACATCTA
CGAGAGCAAGGCCCCGAACTGGAAGCTCGCCCATCCATTTCCAGAGCACTTCTACCCGCTCCACGTTGTG
CTCGGCGCTGCTGGTGAAAAGTGGAAGGCCGAGCTGATCCACTCCTCCTGGGATCATGGCACACTTTGCC
ACGGCTCCTACAAGTTCACCTCCGCCGGATCCGGAGCAACCAACTTTAGCCTGCTCAAGCAAGCAGGAGA
TGTTGAGGAAAATCCTGGCCCCATGACCGCCATCAAGATGAACACCAACGGCGAGGGCGAGACACAGCAC
ATCCTCATGATCCCGTTCATGGCGCAGGGCCACCTCAGGCCATTTCTCGAACTCGCCATGTTCCTCTACA
AGCGCTCCCACGTGATCATCACCCTGCTCACAACTCCGCTCAATGCCGGCTTCCTCAGGCACCTCCTTCA
CCACCATTCCTACTCCTCCAGCGGCATCAGGATCGTCGAGCTGCCATTCAACTCCACCAACCACGGACTC
CCACCGGGCATCGAGAACACCGATAAGCTCACACTCCCGCTCGTGGTGTCCCTCTTCCATTCCACCATCA
GCCTCGATCCGCACCTCCGCGATTACATCTCCAGGCATTTCAGCCCAGCCAGGCCACCACTCTGCGTGAT
CCATGATGTGTTCCTCGGCTGGGTTGACCAGGTGGCCAAGGATGTGGGCTCTACAGGCGTGGTGTTCACA
ACAGGCGGCGCTTATGGCACATCCGCCTACGTGTCCATCTGGAACGATCTCCCGCACCAGAACTACTCCG
ACGACCAAGAGTTCCCGCTGCCAGGCTTCCCAGAGAACCATAAGTTCCGCAGGTCCCAGCTCCATCGGTT
CCTCAGATATGCCGACGGCTCCGACGATTGGTCCAAGTATTTCCAGCCGCAGCTCCGCCAGTCCATGAAG
TCTTTTGGCTGGCTCTGCAACTCCGTGGAAGAGATCGAGACACTCGGCTTCTCCATCCTCCGCAACTACA
CCAAGCTGCCGATCTGGGGCATCGGCCCACTTATTGCTTCCCCAGTGCAGCACTCCTCCTCCGACAACAA
TTCAACAGGCGCCGAGTTCGTGCAGTGGCTCAGCCTCAAAGAGCCGGACTCCGTCCTCTACATCTCCTTC
GGCTCCCAGAACACGATCAGCCCGACGCAGATGATGGAACTCGCTGCTGGCCTTGAGTCCTCCGAGAAGC
CATTCCTCTGGGTGATCAGAGCCCCGTTCGGCTTCGACATCAACGAAGAGATGCGCCCAGAGTGGCTGCC
AGAGGGCTTTGAGGAACGCATGAAGGTGAAGAAACAGGGCAAGCTCGTGTACAAGCTCGGCCCGCAGCTT
GAGATCCTCAACCATGAATCCATCGGCGGCTTTCTCACCCACTGCGGATGGAACAGCATCCTTGAGTCTC
TTCGCGAGGGCGTTCCGATGCTTGGATGGCCACTTGCTGCCGAGCAGGCCTACAACCTCAAGTACCTCGA
AGATGAGATGGGCGTCGCGGTTGAGCTTGCTAGAGGCCTCGAAGGCGAGATCTCCAAAGAGAAGGTCAAG
CGCATCGTCGAGATGATCCTTGAGCGCAACGAGGGCTCCAAAGGCTGGGAGATGAAGAATCGCGCCGTGG
AAATGGGCAAAAAGCTCAAGGACGCCGTGAACGAGGAAAAAGAGCTGAAGGGCTCCTCCGTGAAGGCGAT
CGACGATTTCCTCGACGCCGTCATGCAGGCCAAACTTGAGCCAAGCCTCCAGTGATAGTGAGATGTGCAG
ATCGTTCAAACATTTGGCAATAAAGTTTCTTAAGATTGAATCCTGTTGCCGGTCTTGCGATGATTATCAT
ATAATTTCTGTTGAATTACGTTAAGCATGTAATAATTAACATGTAATGCATGACGTTATTTATGAGATGG
GTTTTTATGATTAGAGTCCCGCAATTATACATTTAATACGCGATAGAAAACAAAATATAGCGCGCAAACT
AGGATAAATTATCGCGCGCGGTGTCATCTATGTTACTAGATCCGATGATAAGCTGTCAAACATGAGGGAC
ACGAAGTGGTTTAAACTATCAGTGTTTGACAGGATATATTGGCGGGTAAACCTAAGAGAAAAGAGCGTTT
ATTAGAATAATCGGATATTTAAAAGGGCGTGAAAAGGTTTATCCGTTCGTCCATTTGTATGTGCCAACCA
CAGGAACCGTAAAAAGGCCGCGTTGCTGGCGTTTTTCCATAGGCTCCGCCCCCCTGACGAGCATCACAAA
AATCGACGCTCAAGTCAGAGGTGGCGAAACCCGACAGGACTATAAAGATACCAGGCGTTTCCCCCTGGAA
GCTCCCTCGTGCGCTCTCCTGTTCCGACCCTGCCGCTTACCGGATACCTGTCCGCCTTTCTCCCTTCGGG
AAGCGTGGCGCTTTCTCATAGCTCACGCTGTAGGTATCTCAGTTCGGTGTAGGTCGTTCGCTCCAAGCTG
GGCTGTGTGCACGAACCCCCCGTTCAGCCCGACCGCTGCGCCTTATCCGGTAACTATCGTCTTGAGTCCA
ACCCGGTAAGACACGACTTATCGCCACTGGCAGCAGCCACTGGTAACAGGATTAGCAGAGCGAGGTATGT
AGGCGGTGCTACAGAGTTCTTGAAGTGGTGGCCTAACTACGGCTACACTAGAAGGACAGTATTTGGTATC
TGCGCTCTGCTGAAGCCAGTTACCTTCGGAAAAAGAGTTGGTAGCTCTTGATCCGGCAAACAAACCACCG
CTGGTAGCGGTGGTTTTTTTGTTTGCAAGCAGCAGATTACGCGCAGAAAAAAAGGATCTCAAGAAGATCC
TTTGATCTTTTCTACGGGGTCTGACGCTCAGTGGAACGAAAACTCACGTTAAGGGATTTTGGTCATGAGA
TTATCAAAAAGGATCTTCACCTAGATCCTTTTAAATTAAAAATGAAGTTTTAAATCAATCTAAAGTATAT
ATGAGTAAACTTGGTCTGACAGCTAAAACAATTCATCCAGTAAAATATAATCGAATATTATGCGCACCCG
TGGCCAGGACCCAACGCTGCCCGAGATGCGCCGCGTGCGGCTGCTGGAGATGGCGGACGCGATGGATATG
TTCTGCCAAGGGTTGGTTTGCGCATTCACAGTTCTCCGCAAGAATTGATTGGCTCCAATTCTTGGAGTGG
TGAATCCGTTAGCGAGGTGCCGCCGGCTTCCATTCAGGTCGAGGTGGCCCGGCTCCATGCACCGCGACGC
AACGCGGGGAGGCAGACAAGGTATAGGGCGGCGCCTACAATCCATGCCAACCCGTTCCATGTGCTCGCCG
AGGCGGCATAAATCGCCGTGACGATCAGCGGTCCAATGATCGAAGTTAGGCTGGTAAGAGCCGCGAGCGA
TCCTTGAAGCTGTCCCTGATGGTCGTCATCTACCTGCCTGGACAGCATGGCCTGCAACGCGGGCATCCCG
ATGCCGCCGGAAGCGAGAAGAATCATAATGGGGAAGGCCATCCAGCCTCGCGTCGCGAACGCCAGCAAGA
CGTAGCCCAGCGCGTCGGCCGCCATGCCGGCGATAATGGCCTGCTTCTCGCCGAAACGTTTGGTGGCGGG
ACCAGTGACGAAGGCTTGAGCGAGGGCGTGCAAGATTCCGAATACCGCAAGCGACAGGCCGATCATCGTC
GCGCTCCAGCGAAAGCGGTCCTCGCCGAAAATGACCCAGAGCGCTGCCGGCACCTGTCCTACGAGTTGCA
TGATAAAGAAGACAGTCATAAGTGCGGCGACGATAGTCATGCCCCGCGCCCACCGGAAGGAGCTGACTGG
GTTGAAGGCTCTCAAGGGCATCGGTCGACGCTCTCCCTTATGCGACTCCTGCATTAGGAAGCAGCCCAGT
AGTAGGTTGAGGCCGTTGAGCACCGCCGCCGCAAGGAATGGTGCATGCAAGGAGATGGCGCCCAACAGTC
CCCCGGCCACGGGGCCTGCCACCATACCCACGCCGAAACAAGCGCTCATGAGCCCGAAGTGGCGAGCCCG
ATCTTCCCCATCGGTGATGTCGGCGATATAGGCGCCAGCAACCGCACCTGTGGCGCCGGTGATGCCGGCC
ACGATGCGTCCGGCGTAGAGGATCCACAGGACGGGTGTGGTCGCCATGATCGCGTAGTCGATAGTGGCTC
CAAGTAGCGAAGCGAGCAGGACTGGGCGGCGGCCAAAGCGGTCGGACAGTGCTCCGAGAACGGGTGCGCA
TAGAAATTGCATCAACGCATATAGCGCTAGCAGCACGCCATAGTGACTGGCGATGCTGTCGGAATGGACG
ATATCCCGCAAGAGGCCCGGCAGTACCGGCATAACCAAGCCTATGCCTACAGCATCCAGGGTGACGGTGC
CGAGGATGACGATGAGCGCATTGTTAGATTTCATACACGGTGCCTGACTGCGTTAGCAATTTAACTGTGA
TAAACTACCGCATTAAAGCTTATCGATGATAAGATGTCAAACATGAGAATTCTTGAAAATATTGCGCTGC
CATTTTTGGGGTGAGGCCGTTCGCGGCCGAGGGGCGCAGCCCCTGGGGGGATGGGAGCTCGGTGCCTTGA
TGTGGGCGCCGGCGGTCGAGTGGCGACGGCGCGGCTTGTCCGCGCCCTGGTAGATTGCCTGGCCGTAGGC
CAGCCATTTTTGAGCGGCCAGCGGCCGCGATAGGCCGACGCGAAGCGGCGGGGCGTAGGGAGCGCAGCGA
CCGAAGGGTAGGCGCTTTTTGCAGCTCTTCGGCTGTGCGCTGGCCAGACAGTTATGCACAGGCCAGGCGG
GTTTTAAGAGTTTTAATAAGTTTTAAAGAGTTTTAGGCGGAAAAATCGCCTTTTTTCTCTTTTATATCAG
TCACTTACATGTGTGACCGGTTCCCAATGTACGGCTTTGGGTTCCCAATGTACGGGTTCCGGTTCCCAAT
GTACGGCTTTGGGTTCCCAATGTACGTGCTATCCACAGGAAAGAAGCTTTTTCGACCTTTTTCCCCTGCT
AGGGCAATTTGCCCTAGCATCTGCTCCGTACATTAGGAACCGGCGGATGCTTCGCCCTCGATCAGGTTGC
GGTAGCGCATGACTAGGATCGGGCCAGCCTGCCCCGCCTCCTCCTTCAAATCGTACTCCGGCAGGTCATT
TGACCCGATCAGCTTGCGCACGGTGAAACAGAACTTCTTGAACTCTCCGGCGCTGCCACTGCGTTCGTAG
ATCGTCTTGAACAACCATCTGGCTTCTGCCTTGCCTGCGGCGCGGCGTGCCAGGCGGTAGAGAAAACGGC
CGATGCCGGGATCGATCAAAAAGTAATCGGGGTGAACCGTCAGCACGTCCGGGTTCTTGCCTTCTGTGAT
CTCGCGGTACATCCAATCAGCTAGCTCGATCTCGATGTACTCCGGCCGCCCGGTTTCGCTCTTTACGATC
TTGTAGCGGCTAATCAAGGCTTCACCCTCGGATACCGTCACCAGGCGGCCGTTCTTGGCCTTCTTCGTAC
GCTGCATGGCAACGTGCGTGGTGTTTAACCGAATGCAGGTTTCTACCAGGTCGTCTTTCTGCTTTCCGCC
ATCGGCTCGCCGGCAGAACTTGAGTACGTCCGCAACGTGTGGACGGAACACGCGGCCGGGCTTGTCTCCC
TTCCCTTCCCGGTATCGGTTCATGGATTCGGTTAGATGGGAAACCGCCATCAGTACCAGGTCGTAATCCC
ACACACTGGCCATGCCGGCCGGCCCTGCGGAAACCTCTACGTGCCCGTCTGGAAGCTCGTAGCGGATCAC
CTCGCCAGCTCGTCGGTCACGCTTCGACAGACGGAAAACGGCCACGTCCATGATGCTGCGACTATCGCGG
GTGCCCACGTCATAGAGCATCGGAACGAAAAAATCTGGTTGCTCGTCGCCCTTGGGCGGCTTCCTAATCG
ACGACGCACCGGCTGCCGGCGGTTGCCGGGATTCTTTGCGGATTCGATCAGCGGCCGCTTGCCACGATTC
ACCGGGGCGTGCTTCTGCCTCGATGCGTTGCCGCTGGGCGGCCTGCGCGGCCTTCAACTTCTCCACCAGG
TCATCACCCAGCGCCGCGCCGATTTGTACCGGGCCGGATGGTTTGCGACCGCTCACGCCGATTCCTCGGG
CTTGGGGGTTCCAGTGCCATTGCAGGGCCGGCAGACAACCCAGCCGCTTACGCCTGGCCAACCGCCCGTT
CCTCCACACATGGGGCATTCCACGGCGTCGGTGCCTGGTTGTTCTTGATTTTCCATGCCGCCTCCTTTAG
CCGCTAAAATTCATCTACTCATTTATTCATTTGCTCATTTACTCTGGTAGCTGCGCGATGTATTCAGATA
GCAGCTCGGTAATGGTCTTGCCTTGGCGTACCGCGTACATCTTCAGCTTGGTGTGATCCTCCGCCGGCAA
CTGAAAGTTGACCCGCTTCATGGCTGGCGTGTCTGCCAGGCTGGCCAACGTTGCAGCCTTGCTGCTGCGT
GCGCTCGGACGGCCGGCACTTAGCGTGTTTGTGCTTTTGCTCATTTTCTCTTTACCTCATTAACTCAAAT
GAGTTTTGATTTAATTTCAGCGGCCAGCGCCTGGACCTCGCGGGCAGCGTCGCCCTCGGGTTCTGATTCA
AGAACGGTTGTGCCGGCGGCGGCAGTGCCTGGGTAGCTCACGCGCTGCGTGATACGGGACTCAAGAATGG
GCAGCTCGTACCCGGCCAGCGCCTCGGCAACCTCACCGCCGATGCGCGTGCCTTTGATCGCCCGCGACAC
GACAAAGGCCGCTTGTAGCCTTCCATCCGTGACCTCAATGCGCTGCTTAACCAGCTCCACCAGGTCGGCG
GTGGCCCATATGTCGTAAGGGCTTGGCTGCACCGGAATCAGCACGAAGTCGGCTGCCTTGATCGCGGACA
CAGCCAAGTCCGCCGCCTGGGGCGCTCCGTCGATCACTACGAAGTCGCGCCGGCCGATGGCCTTCACGTC
GCGGTCAATCGTCGGGCGGTCGATGCCGACAACGGTTAGCGGTTGATCTTCCCGCACGGCCGCCCAATCG
CGGGCACTGCCCTGGGGATCGGAATCGACTAACAGAACATCGGCCCCGGCGAGTTGCAGGGCGCGGGCTA
GATGGGTTGCGATGGTCGTCTTGCCTGACCCGCCTTTCTGGTTAAGTACAGCGATAACCTTCATGCGTTC
CCCTTGCGTATTTGTTTATTTACTCATCGCATCATATACGCAGCGACCGCATGACGCAAGCTGTTTTACT
CAAATACACATCACCTTTTTAGACGGCGGCGCTCGGTTTCTTCAGCGGCCAAGCTGGCCGGCCAGGCCGC
CAGCTTGGCATCAGACAAACCGGCCAGGATTTCATGCAGCCGCACGGCTGATGGGCTGCCTGTATCGAGT
GGTGATTTTGTGCCGAGCTGCCGGTCGGGGAGCTGTTGGCTGGCTGGTGGCAGGATATATTGTGGTGTAA
ACAAATTGACGCTTAGACAACTTAATAACACATTGCGGACGTTTTTAATGTACTGGGGTGGATGCAGTGG
GCCCCACTCTGTGGAAGACAATGCCTCCGGAGTAACAGATAAAGCGAAGCTTGAAGGTGCATGTGACTCC
GTCAAGATTACGAAACCGCCAACTACCACGCAAATTGCAATTCTCAATTTCCTAGAAGGACTCTCCGAAA
ATGCATCCAATACCAAATATTACCCGTGTCATAGGCACCAAGTGACACCATACATGAACACGCGTCACAA
TATGACTGGAGAAGGGTTCCACACCTTATGCTATAAAACGCCCCACACCCCTCCTCCTTCCTTCGCAGTT
CAATTCCAATATATTCCATTCTCTCTGTGTATTTCCCTACCTCTCCCTTCAAGGTTAGTCGATTTCTTCT
GTTTTTCTTCTTCGTTCTTTCCATGAATTGTGTATGTTCTTTGATCAATACGATGTTGATTTGATTGTGT
TTTGTTTGGTTTCATCGATCTTCAATTTTCATAATCAGATTCAGCTTTTATTATCTTTACAACAACGTCC
TTAATTTGATGATTCTTTAATCGTAGATTTGCTCTAATTAGAGCTTTTTCATGTCAGATCCCTTTACAAC
AAGCCTTAATTGTTGATTCATTAATCGTAGATTAGGGCTTTTTTCATTGATTACTTCAGATCCGTTAAAC
GTAACCATAGATCAGGGCTTTTTCATGAATTACTTCAGATCCGTTAAACAACAGCCTTATTTTTTATACT
TCTGTGGTTTTTCAAGAAATTGTTCAGATCCGTTGACAAAAAGCCTTATTCGTTGATTCTATATCGTTTT
TCGAGAGATATTGCTCAGATCTGTTAGCAACTGCCTTGTTTGTTGATTCTATTGCCGTGGATTAGGGTTT
TTTTTCACGAGATTGCTTCAGATCCGTACTTAAGATTACGTAATGGATTTTGATTCTGATTTATCTGTGA
TTGTTGACTCGACAGCGGCCGCACCGGCGCGCCATGGCAGATCCAATGAAGCTACTGTCTTCTATCGAAC
AAGCATGCGATATTTGCCGACTTAAAAAGCTCAAGTGCTCCAAAGAAAAACCGAAGTGCGCCAAGTGTCT
GAAGAACAACTGGGAGTGTCGCTACTCTCCCAAAACCAAAAGATCTCCGCTGACTAGGGCACATCTGACA
GAAGTGGAATCAAGGCTAGAAAGACTGGAACAGCTATTTCTACTGATTTTTCCAAGGTCGAGCGCCCCCC
CGACCGATGTCAGCCTGGGGGACGAGCTCCACTTAGACGGCGAGGACGTGGCGATGGCGCATGCCGACGC
GCTAGACGATTTCGATCTGGACATGTTGGGGGACGGGGATTCCCCGGGTCCGGGATTTACCCCCCACGAC
TCCGCCCCCTACGGCGCTCTGGATATGGCCGACTTCGAGTTTGAGCAGATGTTTACCGATGCCCTTGGAA
TTGACGAGTACGGTGGGGATCCAATTCAGCAAGCCACTGCAGGAGTCTCACAAGACACTTCGGAAAATCC
TAACAAAACAATAGTTCCTGCTGCATTACCACAGCTCACCCCTACCTTGGTGTCACTGCTGGAGGTGATT
GAACCCGAGGTGTTGTATGCAGGATATGATAGCTCTGTTCCAGATTCAGCATGGAGAATTATGACCACAC
TCAACATGTTAGGTGGGCGTCAAGTGATTGCAGCAGTGAAATGGGCAAAGGCGATACCAGGCTTCAGAAA
CTTACACCTGGATGACCAAATGACCCTGCTACAGTACTCATGGATGTTTCTCATGGCATTTGCCCTGGGT
TGGAGATCATACAGACAATCAAGTGGAAACCTGCTCTGCTTTGCTCCTGATCTGATTATTAATGAGCAGA
GAATGTCTCTACCCTGCATGTATGACCAATGTAAACACATGCTGTTTGTCTCCTCTGAATTACAAAGATT
GCAGGTATCCTATGAAGAGTATCTCTGTATGAAAACCTTACTGCTTCTCTCCTCAGTTCCTAAGGAAGGT
CTGAAGAGCCAAGAGTTATTTGATGAGATTCGAATGACTTATATCAAAGAGCTAGGAAAAGCCATCGTCA
AAAGGGAAGGGAACTCCAGTCAGAACTGGCAACGGTTTTACCAACTGACAAAGCTTCTGGACTCCATGCA
TGAGGTGGTTGAGAATCTCCTTACCTACTGCTTCCAGACATTTTTGGATAAGACCATGAGTATTGAATTC
CCAGAGATGTTAGCTGAAATCATCACTAATCAGATACCAAAATATTCAAATGGAAATATCAAAAAGCTTC
TGTTTCATCAAAAATGACTCGACCTAACTGAGTAAGCTAGCTTGTTCGAGTATTATGGCATTGGGAAAAC
TGTTTTTCTTGTACCATTTGTTGTGCTTGTAATTTACTGTGTTTTTTATTCGGTTTTCGCTATCGAACTG
TGAAATGGAAATGGATGGAGAAGAGTTAATGAATGATATGGTCCTTTTGTTCATTCTCAAATTAATATTA
TTTGTTTTTTCTCTTATTTGTTGTGTGTTGAATTTGAAATTATAAGAGATATGCAAACATTTTGTTTTGA
GTAAAAATGTGTCAAATCGTGGCCTCTAATGACCGAAGTTAATATGAGGAGTAAAACACTAGATCCCCAA
ACAAGCTTGAAACTGAAGGCGGGAAACGACAATCTGATCATGAGCGGAGAATTAAGGGAGTCACGTTATG
ACCCCCGCCGATGACGCGGGACAAGCCGTTTTACGTTTGGAACTGACATATGAAAATATTTTTTAATGCA
TTTTATGACTTGCCAATTGATTGACAACATGCATCAATCCGCGGTTATGACTCTCTTAAGAGAGTCATGA
ATTCGAGCGGGAATTGATCCCCCCTCGACAGCTTGCATGCCGGTCGACTCTAGAGGATCCGGGTGACAGC
CCTCCGACGGGTGACAGCCCTCCGACGGGTGACAGCCCTCCGAATTCTAGAGGATCCGGGTGACAGCCCT
CCGACGGGTGACAGCCCTCCGACGGGTGACAGCCCTCCGAATTCGAGCTCAGTACCCGGGGATCTGTCGA
CCTCGATCGAGATCTTCGCAAGACCCTTCCTCTATATAAGGAAGTTCATTTCATTTGGAGAGGACACGCT
GAAGCTAGTCGACTCTAGCCTCGAATCCTTAGGTACCATGAGCGGGTTAATTAACATCTTTTACCCATAC
GATGTTCCTGACTATGCGGGCTATCCCTATGACGTCCCGGACTATGCAGGATCCTATCCATATGACGTTC
CAGATTACGCTGCTCAGTGCAGCGCTGTTATCACAAGTTTGTACAAAAAAGCTGAACGAGAAACGTAAAA
TGATATAAATATCAATATATTAAATTAGATTTTGCATAAAAAACAGACTACATAATACTGTAAAACACAA
CATATCCAGTCACTATGGCGGCCCCTCGAGGGGCCGCATTAGGCACCCCAGGCTTTACACTTTATGCTTC
CGGCTCGTATAATGTGTGGATTTTGAGTTAGGATCCGTCGAGATTTTCAGGAGCTAAGGAAGCTAAAATG
GAGAAAAAAATCACTGGATATACCACCGTTGATATATCCCAATGGCATCGTAAAGAACATTTTGAGGCAT
TTCAGTCAGTTGCTCAATGTACCTATAACCAGACCGTTCAGCTGGATATTACGGCCTTTTTAAAGACCGT
AAAGAAAAATAAGCACAAGTTTTATCCGGCCTTTATTCACATTCTTGCCCGCCTGATGAATGCTCATCCG
GAATTCCGTATGGCAATGAAAGACGGTGAGCTGGTGATATGGGATAGTGTTCACCCTTGTTACACCGTTT
T
